Addgene plasmid #240800: pCRISPR-HOT-mNeon-Stop-PGK-mCherry-CAAX
Purpose: CRISPR-HOT donor plasmid for mNeonGreen fusion protein co-expressing membrane-bound mCherry via PGK promoter
Depositing lab: Hans Clevers. Depositing organization: Hubrecht Institute. Publication: Epithelial tension controls intestinal cell extrusion. Krueger D, Spoelstra WK, Mastebroek DJ, Kok RNU, Wu S, Nikolaev M, Bannier-Helaouet M, Gjorevski N, Lutolf M, van Es J, van Zon J, Tans SJ, Clevers H. Science. 2025 Sep 4;389(6764):eadr8753. doi: 10.1126/science.adr8753. Epub 2025 Sep 4. PubMed 40906841.
Backbone
  Vector backbone: pminiTol2
  Vector type: Mammalian Expression, CRISPR
Growth in bacteria
  Bacterial resistance: Ampicillin, 100 μg/mL
  Growth temperature: 37°C
  Growth strain: DH5alpha
  Copy number: High Copy
Gene/Insert
  Gene/Insert name: mNeonGreen mCherry-CAAX
  Species: Synthetic
  Mutation: none
  Promoter: PGK
  Cloning method: Gibson Cloning
Terms and licenses: Academic/Nonprofit Terms; Industry Terms: Not Available to Industry
How to cite: pCRISPR-HOT-mNeon-Stop-PGK-mCherry-CAAX was a gift from Hans Clevers (Addgene plasmid # 240800 ; http://n2t.net/addgene:240800 ; RRID:Addgene_240800)
