[The description below was written by a language model from this plasmid's Addgene catalogue record and pLannotate feature annotations shown in this document.]
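Description:
pCRISPR-HOT-mNeon-Stop-PGK-mCherry-CAAX is a small (about 4.6 kb) donor plasmid for CRISPR-HOT knock-in tagging in mammalian cells. The catalogue lists it as built on a pminiTol2 backbone by Gibson assembly. It is maintained in E. coli through a high-copy ColE1/pUC-type origin and selected with ampicillin via the β-lactamase gene and its native promoter. Short remnants of the pBR322 bom region and of lacZα are also annotated, and these appear to be non-functional backbone leftovers. No Tol2 transposon arms were annotated in the feature table.

The payload consists of two units in the same orientation. The first is a promoterless mNeonGreen coding sequence followed by a stop codon (as the name indicates) and a bGH polyadenylation signal. With no promoter of its own, mNeonGreen is intended to be expressed only after in-frame insertion into a targeted endogenous gene, which produces a fusion protein driven by that gene's own regulation. CRISPR-HOT generally relies on homology-independent, end-joining-mediated integration of a linearised donor, which fits the absence of annotated homology arms. The donor cleavage site and the nuclease and guide components are not described in this record and would be supplied separately.

The second unit is an independent cassette in which the mouse PGK promoter drives mCherry fused to a C-terminal K-Ras fragment (the CAAX prenylation motif), terminated by a second bGH poly(A) signal. This targets red fluorescence to the plasma membrane, so knock-in cells constitutively show outlined membranes alongside the green-tagged protein of interest. That combination is useful for identifying integrants and for live imaging and cell-shape segmentation. The associated publication concerns intestinal epithelial cell extrusion.
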