Features (pLannotate 1.2.2; 11 found; start..end, strand, type, name):
     19..607     -  rep_origin     ori: high-copy-number ColE1/pMB1/pBR322/pUC origin of replication
    778..1638    -  CDS            AmpR: β-lactamase; bla; confers resistance to ampicillin, carbenicillin, and related antibiotics
   1639..1743    -  promoter       AmpR promoter: bla
   1761..1810    +  misc_feature   bom (fragment): basis of mobility region from pBR322
   1816..1973    -  CDS            lacZα (fragment): LacZα fragment of β-galactosidase; lacZ fragment
   2051..2755    +  CDS            mNeonGreen: bright monomeric yellow-green fluorescent protein derived from LanYFP (Shaner et al., 2013)
   2780..3004    +  polyA_signal   bGH poly(A) signal: bovine growth hormone polyadenylation signal
   3037..3536    +  promoter       PGK promoter: mouse phosphoglycerate kinase 1 promoter
   3574..4281    +  CDS            mCherry: mCherry is a basic (constitutively fluorescent) red fluorescent protein published in 2004, derived from Discosoma sp.. It is reported to be a very rapidly-maturing monomer with low acid sensitivity.
   4282..4328    +  CDS            K-Ras (fragment): human small GTPase proto-oncoprotein
   4357..4581    +  polyA_signal   bGH poly(A) signal: bovine growth hormone polyadenylation signal
>Addgene plasmid #240800 | pCRISPR-HOT-mNeon-Stop-PGK-mCherry-CAAX | addgene full sequence | sequence record 481729 | Addgene NGS Result
GGCCGCGTTGCTGGCGTTTTTCCATAGGCTCCGCCCCCCTGACGAGCATCACAAAAATCGACGCTCAAGT
CAGAGGTGGCGAAACCCGACAGGACTATAAAGATACCAGGCGTTTCCCCCTGGAAGCTCCCTCGTGCGCT
CTCCTGTTCCGACCCTGCCGCTTACCGGATACCTGTCCGCCTTTCTCCCTTCGGGAAGCGTGGCGCTTTC
TCATAGCTCACGCTGTAGGTATCTCAGTTCGGTGTAGGTCGTTCGCTCCAAGCTGGGCTGTGTGCACGAA
CCCCCCGTTCAGCCCGACCGCTGCGCCTTATCCGGTAACTATCGTCTTGAGTCCAACCCGGTAAGACACG
ACTTATCGCCACTGGCAGCAGCCACTGGTAACAGGATTAGCAGAGCGAGGTATGTAGGCGGTGCTACAGA
GTTCTTGAAGTGGTGGCCTAACTACGGCTACACTAGAAGAACAGTATTTGGTATCTGCGCTCTGCTGAAG
CCAGTTACCTTCGGAAAAAGAGTTGGTAGCTCTTGATCCGGCAAACAAACCACCGCTGGTAGCGGTGGTT
TTTTTGTTTGCAAGCAGCAGATTACGCGCAGAAAAAAAGGATCTCAAGAAGATCCTTTGATCTTTTCTAC
GGGGTCTGACGCTCAGTGGAACGAAAACTTACGTTAAGGGATTTTGGTCATGAGATTATCAAAAAGGATC
TTCACCTAGATCCTTTTAAATTAAAAATGAAGTTTTAAATCAATCTAAAGTATATATGAGTAAACTTGGT
CTGACAGTTACCAATGCTTAATCAGTGAGGCACCTATCTCAGCGATCTGTCTATTTCGTTCATCCATAGT
TGCCTGACTCCCCGTCGTGTAGATAACTACGATACGGGAGGGCTTACCATCTGGCCCCAGTGCTGCAATG
ATACCGCGAGACCCACGCTCACCGGCTCCAGATTTATCAGCAATAAACCAGCCAGCCGGAAGGGCCGAGC
GCAGAAGTGGTCCTGCAACTTTATCCGCCTCCATCCAGTCTATTAATTGTTGCCGGGAAGCTAGAGTAAG
TAGTTCGCCAGTTAATAGTTTGCGCAACGTTGTTGCCATTGCTACAGGCATCGTGGTGTCACGCTCGTCG
TTTGGTATGGCTTCATTCAGCTCCGGTTCCCAACGATCAAGGCGAGTTACATGATCCCCCATGTTGTGCA
AAAAAGCGGTTAGCTCCTTCGGTCCTCCGATCGTTGTCAGAAGTAAGTTGGCCGCAGTGTTATCACTCAT
GGTTATGGCAGCACTGCATAATTCTCTTACTGTCATGCCATCCGTAAGATGCTTTTCTGTGACTGGTGAG
TACTCAACCAAGTCATTCTGAGAATAGTGTATGCGGCGACCGAGTTGCTCTTGCCCGGCGTCAATACGGG
ATAATACCGCGCCACATAGCAGAACTTTAAAAGTGCTCATCATTGGAAAACGTTCTTCGGGGCGAAAACT
CTCAAGGATCTTACCGCTGTTGAGATCCAGTTCGATGTAACCCACTCGTGCACCCAACTGATCTTCAGCA
TCTTTTACTTTCACCAGCGTTTCTGGGTGAGCAAAAACAGGAAGGCAAAATGCCGCAAAAAAGGGAATAA
GGGCGACACGGAAATGTTGAATACTCATACTCTTCCTTTTTCAATATTATTGAAGCATTTATCAGGGTTA
TTGTCTCATGAGCGGATACATATTTGAATGTATTTAGAAAAATAAACAAATAGGGGTTCCGCGCACATTT
CCCCGAAAAGTGCGGTGTGAAATACCGCACAGATGCGTAAGGAGAAAATACCGCATCAGGCGCCATTCGC
CATTCAGGCTGCGCAACTGTTGGGAAGGGCGATCGGTGCGGGCCTCTTCGCTATTACGCCAGCTGGCGAA
AGGGGGATGTGCTGCAAGGCGATTAAGTTGGGTAACGCCAGGGTTTTCCCAGTCACGACGTTGTAAAACG
ACGGCCAGTGAATTCGAGCTCGGTACCTAATGATAGCTAGCGGGCCAGTACCCAAAAAGCGGGGGGTCTG
GTGGCAGTGGAGGGGGATCCGTGAGCAAGGGCGAGGAGGATAACGCCTCTCTCCCAGCGACACATGAGTT
ACACATCTTTGGCTCCATCAACGGTGTGGACTTTGACATGGTGGGTCAGGGCACCGGCAATCCAAATGAT
GGTTATGAGGAGTTAAACCTGAAGTCCACCAAGGGTGACCTCCAGTTCTCCCCCTGGATTCTGGTCCCTC
ATATCGGGTATGGCTTCCATCAGTACCTGCCCTACCCTGACGGGATGTCGCCTTTCCAGGCCGCCATGGT
AGATGGCTCCGGATACCAAGTCCATCGCACAATGCAGTTTGAAGATGGTGCCTCCCTTACTGTTAACTAC
CGCTACACCTACGAGGGAAGCCACATCAAAGGAGAGGCCCAGGTGAAGGGGACTGGTTTCCCTGCTGACG
GTCCTGTGATGACCAACTCGCTGACCGCTGCGGACTGGTGCAGGTCGAAGAAGACTTACCCCAACGACAA
AACCATCATCAGTACCTTTAAGTGGAGTTACACCACTGGAAATGGCAAGCGCTACCGGAGCACTGCGCGG
ACCACCTACACCTTTGCCAAGCCAATGGCGGCTAACTATCTGAAGAACCAGCCGATGTACGTGTTCCGTA
AGACGGAGCTCAAGCACTCCAAGACCGAGCTCAACTTCAAGGAGTGGCAAAAGGCCTTTACCGATGTGAT
GGGCATGGACGAGCTGTACAAGTAAGCGGCCGCCGCTGATCAGCCTCGACTGTGCCTTCTAGTTGCCAGC
CATCTGTTGTTTGCCCCTCCCCCGTGCCTTCCTTGACCCTGGAAGGTGCCACTCCCACTGTCCTTTCCTA
ATAAAATGAGGAAATTGCATCGCATTGTCTGAGTAGGTGTCATTCTATTCTGGGGGGTGGGGTGGGGCAG
GACAGCAAGGGGGAGGATTGGGAAGACAATAGCAGGCATGCTGGGGATGCGGTGGGCTCTATGGACGCGT
CAGCAAAAGGCCAGGAACCGTAAAAAGGGTAGGGGAGGCGCTTTTCCCAAGGCAGTCTGGAGCATGCGCT
TTAGCAGCCCCGCTGGGCACTTGGCGCTACACAAGTGGCCTCTGGCCTCGCACACATTCCACATCCACCG
GTAGGCGCCAACCGGCTCCGTTCTTTGGTGGCCCCTTCGCGCCACCTTCTACTCCTCCCCTAGTCAGGAA
GTTCCCCCCCGCCCCGCAGCTCGCGTCGTGCAGGACGTGACAAATGGAAGTAGCACGTCTCACTAGTCTC
GTGCAGATGGACAGCACCGCTGAGCAATGGAAGCGGGTAGGCCTTTGGGGCAGCGGCCAATAGCAGCTTT
GCTCCTTCGCTTTCTGGGCTCAGAGGCTGGGAAGGGGTGGGTCCGGGGGCGGGCTCAGGGGCGGGCTCAG
GGGCGGGGCGGGCGCCCGAAGGTCCTCCGGAGGCCCGGCATTCTGCACGCTTCAAAAGCGCACGTCTGCC
GCGCTGTTCTCCTCTTCCTCATCTCCGGGCCTTTCGACCAATTCCCAATACTATCGTCGAGTGAGCCGCC
ACCATGGTGAGCAAGGGCGAGGAGGATAACATGGCCATCATCAAGGAGTTCATGCGCTTCAAGGTGCACA
TGGAGGGCTCCGTGAACGGCCACGAGTTCGAGATCGAGGGCGAGGGCGAGGGCCGCCCCTACGAGGGCAC
CCAGACCGCCAAGCTGAAGGTGACCAAGGGTGGCCCCCTGCCCTTCGCCTGGGACATCCTGTCCCCTCAG
TTCATGTACGGCTCCAAGGCCTACGTGAAGCACCCCGCCGACATCCCCGACTACTTGAAGCTGTCCTTCC
CCGAGGGCTTCAAGTGGGAGCGCGTGATGAACTTCGAGGACGGCGGCGTGGTGACCGTGACCCAGGACTC
CTCCCTGCAGGACGGCGAGTTCATCTACAAGGTGAAGCTGCGCGGCACCAACTTCCCCTCCGACGGCCCC
GTAATGCAGAAGAAGACCATGGGCTGGGAGGCCTCCTCCGAGCGGATGTACCCCGAGGACGGCGCCCTGA
AGGGCGAGATCAAGCAGAGGCTGAAGCTGAAGGACGGCGGCCACTACGACGCTGAGGTCAAGACCACCTA
CAAGGCCAAGAAGCCCGTGCAGCTGCCCGGCGCCTACAACGTCAACATCAAGTTGGACATCACCTCCCAC
AACGAGGACTACACCATCGTGGAACAGTACGAACGCGCCGAGGGCCGCCACTCCACCGGCGGCATGGACG
AGCTGTACAAGGGTAAAAAGAAGAAAAAGAAGTCAAAGACAAAGTGTGTAATTATGTAGTAGGCGGCCGC
CGCTGATCAGCCTCGACTGTGCCTTCTAGTTGCCAGCCATCTGTTGTTTGCCCCTCCCCCGTGCCTTCCT
TGACCCTGGAAGGTGCCACTCCCACTGTCCTTTCCTAATAAAATGAGGAAATTGCATCGCATTGTCTGAG
TAGGTGTCATTCTATTCTGGGGGGTGGGGTGGGGCAGGACAGCAAGGGGGAGGATTGGGAAGACAATAGC
AGGCATGCTGGGGATGCGGTGGGCTCTATGGACGCGTCAGCAAAAGGCCAGGAACCGTAAAAA
